Addgene plasmid #115918: pBS-f1(-)-GAPDH-IRES-EGFP
Purpose: donor to insert IRES-EGFP at the GAPDH locus in human cells
Depositing lab: Erik Sontheimer. Depositing organization: University of Massachusetts, Worcester. Publication: Efficient Homology-Directed Repair with Circular Single-Stranded DNA Donors. Iyer S, Mir A, Vega-Badillo J, Roscoe BP, Ibraheim R, Zhu LJ, Lee J, Liu P, Luk K, Mintzer E, Guo D, Soares de Brito J, Emerson CP Jr, Zamore PD, Sontheimer EJ, Wolfe SA. CRISPR J. 2022 Oct;5(5):685-701. doi: 10.1089/crispr.2022.0058. Epub 2022 Sep 7. PubMed 36070530.
Backbone
  Vector backbone: pBluescript
  Backbone size w/o insert (bp): 2900
  Total vector size (bp): 6474
  Modifications to backbone: F1 orientation is reversed
  Vector type: donor template
Growth in bacteria
  Bacterial resistance: Ampicillin, 100 μg/mL
  Growth temperature: 37°C
  Growth strain: DH5alpha
  Copy number: High Copy
Gene/Insert
  Gene/Insert name: IRES-EGFP
  Species: H. sapiens (human)
  Insert size (bp): 3500
  Tag / fusion protein: dTomato
  Cloning method: Gibson Cloning
  Sequencing primers: 5′ M13F; 3′ M13R
Resource information
  A portion of this plasmid was derived from a plasmid made by: Insert is based on Addgene plasmid: ires-eGFP(+HAs) donor-1 (Plasmid #87865).
Terms and licenses: Academic/Nonprofit Terms; Industry Terms: Not Available to Industry
Depositor comments: Please visit https://www.biorxiv.org/content/10.1101/864199v1 for bioRxiv preprint.
How to cite: pBS-f1(-)-GAPDH-IRES-EGFP was a gift from Erik Sontheimer (Addgene plasmid # 115918 ; http://n2t.net/addgene:115918 ; RRID:Addgene_115918)
