[The description below was written by a language model from this plasmid's Addgene catalogue record and pLannotate feature annotations shown in this document.]
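Description:
pBS-f1(-)-GAPDH-IRES-EGFP is a 6,474 bp pBluescript-based phagemid that serves as a homology-directed repair donor for placing an IRES-EGFP cassette at the GAPDH locus in human cells. It is maintained in E. coli at high copy through the ColE1/pUC-type origin and selected with ampicillin via the β-lactamase gene. The backbone also retains the usual pBluescript elements flanking the cloning site: T7 and T3 promoters, remnants of the multiple cloning site, and the lac promoter/operator with lacZα fragments. The backbone modification recorded is a reversal of the f1 bacteriophage origin. The f1 origin allows one strand of the plasmid to be packaged as circular single-stranded DNA with helper phage, and its orientation determines which strand is recovered. This fits the associated work on circular single-stranded DNA donors for genome editing.

The roughly 3.5 kb insert, assembled by Gibson cloning and based on an earlier IRES-EGFP donor with homology arms, begins with sequence annotated as GAPDH coding fragments, consistent with a left homology arm covering the end of the gene. This is followed by an EMCV IRES, EGFP, a bovine growth hormone polyadenylation signal and a single loxP site. About 1 kb of unannotated sequence lies downstream of loxP and presumably forms the right homology arm, though the record does not say so. No mammalian promoter is annotated, so EGFP should be expressed only after correct integration, translated through the IRES from the endogenous GAPDH transcript, giving a fluorescent readout of repair efficiency. The catalogue lists dTomato as a tag, but neither feature table shows it. The depositor and sequencing-derived records carry the same features, offset only in their start coordinate.
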