Features (pLannotate 1.2.2; 19 found; start..end, strand, type, name):
      5..162     -  CDS            lacZα (fragment): LacZα fragment of β-galactosidase; lacZ fragment
    165..183     +  promoter       T7 promoter: promoter for bacteriophage T7 RNA polymerase
    192..233     +  misc_feature   MCS (fragment): pBluescript multiple cloning site
    261..359     +  CDS            Gapdh (fragment): G3P_MOUSE - Also known as Gapd. Experimental evidence at protein level: Swiss-Prot protein existence level 1. Has both glyceraldehyde-3-phosphate dehydrogenase and nitrosylase activities, thereby playing a role in glycolysis and nuclear functions, respectively (PubMed:19903941). Glyceraldehyde-3- phosphate dehydrogenase is a key enzyme in glycolysis that catalyzes the first step of the pathway by converting D-glyceraldehyde 3- phosphate (G3P) into 3-phospho-D-glyceroyl phosphate (PubMed:19903941). Modulates the organization and assembly of the cytoskeleton (By similarity). Facilitates the CHP1
    547..969     +  CDS            GAPDH (fragment): G3P_HUMAN - Also known as GAPD From Homo sapiens (Human).
   1195..1779    +  misc_feature   IRES2: internal ribosome entry site (IRES) of the encephalomyocarditis virus (EMCV)
   1780..2499    +  CDS            EGFP: the original enhanced GFP (Yang et al., 1996) mammalian codon-optimized
   2537..2761    +  polyA_signal   bGH poly(A) signal: bovine growth hormone polyadenylation signal
   2762..2795    +  protein_bind   loxP: Cre-mediated recombination occurs in the 8-bp core sequence (GCATACAT). Cre recombinase
   3794..3816    +  misc_feature   MCS (fragment): pBluescript multiple cloning site
   3828..3846    -  promoter       T3 promoter: promoter for bacteriophage T3 RNA polymerase
   3891..3907    -  protein_bind   lac operator: The lac repressor binds to the lac operator to inhibit transcription in E. coli. This inhibition can be relieved by adding lactose or isopropyl-β-D-thiogalactopyranoside (IPTG). lac repressor encoded by lacI
   3915..3945    -  promoter       lac promoter: promoter for the E. coli lac operon
   3960..3981    -  protein_bind   CAP binding site: CAP binding activates transcription in the presence of cAMP. E. coli catabolite activator protein
   3994..4086    -  CDS            lacI (fragment): lac repressor; lacI; The lac repressor binds to the lac operator to inhibit transcription in E. coli. This inhibition can be relieved by adding lactose or isopropyl-β-D-thiogalactopyranoside (IPTG).
   4269..4857    -  rep_origin     ori: high-copy-number ColE1/pMB1/pBR322/pUC origin of replication
   5028..5888    -  CDS            AmpR: β-lactamase; bla; confers resistance to ampicillin, carbenicillin, and related antibiotics
   5889..5993    -  promoter       AmpR promoter: bla
   6019..6447    +  rep_origin     f1 ori (sequence partly withheld): f1 bacteriophage origin of replication; arrow indicates direction of (+) strand synthesis
>Addgene plasmid #115918 | pBS-f1(-)-GAPDH-IRES-EGFP | depositor full sequence | sequence record 218843 | pBS-f1(-)-GAPDH-IRES-EGFP sequence 6474 bps
CCCATTCGCCATTCAGGCTGCGCAACTGTTGGGAAGGGCGATCGGTGCGGGCCTCTTCGCTATTACGCCA
GCTGGCGAAAGGGGGATGTGCTGCAAGGCGATTAAGTTGGGTAACGCCAGGGTTTTCCCAGTCACGACGT
TGTAAAACGACGGCCAGTGAATTGTAATACGACTCACTATAGGGCGAATTGGAGCTCCACCGCGGTGGCG
GCCGCTCTAGAACTAGTGGATCCGACACGCTCCCCTGACTTGCGCCCCGCTCCCTCTTTCTTTGCAGCAA
TGCCTCCTGCACCACCAACTGCTTAGCACCCCTGGCCAAGGTCATCCATGACAACTTTGGTATCGTGGAA
GGACTCATGGTATGAGAGCTGGGGAATGGGACTGAGGCTCCCACCTTTCTCATCCAAGACTGGCTCCTCC
CTGCCGGGGCTGCGTGCAACCCTGGGGTTGGGGGTTCTGGGGACTGGCTTTCCCATAATTTCCTTTCAAG
GTGGGGAGGGAGGTAGAGGGGTGATGTGGGGAGTACGCTGCAGGGCCTCACTCCTTTTGCAGACCACAGT
CCATGCCATCACTGCCACCCAGAAGACTGTGGATGGCCCCTCCGGGAAACTGTGGCGTGATGGCCGCGGG
GCTCTCCAGAACATCATCCCTGCCTCTACTGGCGCTGCCAAGGCTGTGGGCAAGGTCATCCCTGAGCTGA
ACGGGAAGCTCACTGGCATGGCCTTCCGTGTCCCCACTGCCAACGTGTCAGTGGTGGACCTGACCTGCCG
TCTAGAAAAACCTGCCAAATATGATGACATCAAGAAGGTGGTGAAGCAGGCGTCGGAGGGCCCCCTCAAG
GGCATCCTGGGCTACACTGAGCACCAGGTGGTCTCCTCTGACTTCAACAGCGACACCCACTCCTCCACCT
TCGACGCTGGGGCTGGCATTGCCCTCAACGACCACTTTGTCAAGCTCATTTCCTGGTATGTGGCTGGGGC
CAGAGACTGGCTCTTAAAAAGTGCAGGGTCTGGCGCCCTCTGGTGGCTGGCTCAGAAAAAGGGCCCTGAC
AACTCTTTTCATCTTCTAGGTATGACAACGAATTTGGCTACAGCAACAGGGTGGTGGACCTCATGGCCCA
CATGGCCTCCAAGGAGTAAGACCCCTGGACCACCAGCCCCAGCAAGAGCACAAGAGGAACAATTGACGCG
TGCTCCTCTCCCTCCCCCCCCCNTAACGTTACTGGCCGAAGCCGCTTGGAATAAGGCCGGTGTGCGTTTG
TCTATATGTTATTTTCCACCATATTGCCGTCTTTTGGCAATGTGAGGGCCCGGAAACCTGGCCCTGTCTT
CTTGACGAGCATTCCTAGGGGTCTTTCCCCTCTCGCCAAAGGAATGCAAGGTCTGTTGAATGTCGTGAAG
GAAGCAGTTCCTCTGGAAGCTTCTTGAAGACAAACAACGTCTGTAGCGACCCTTTGCAGGCAGCGGAACC
CCCCACCTGGCGACAGGTGCCTCTGCGGCCAAAAGCCACGTGTATAAGATACACCTGCAAAGGCGGCACA
ACCCCAGTGCCACGTTGTGAGTTGGATAGTTGTGGAAAGAGTCAAATGGCTCTCCTCAAGCGTATTCAAC
AAGGGGCTGAAGGATGCCCAGAAGGTACCCCATTGTATGGGATCTGATCTGGGGCCTCGGTACACATGCT
TTACATGTGTTTAGTCGAGGTTAAAAAAACGTCTAGGCCCCCCGAACCACGGGGACGTGGTTTTCCTTTG
AAAAACACGATGATAATATGGCCACAACCATGGTGAGCAAGGGCGAGGAGCTGTTCACCGGGGTGGTGCC
CATCCTGGTCGAGCTGGACGGCGACGTAAACGGCCACAAGTTCAGCGTGTCCGGCGAGGGCGAGGGCGAT
GCCACCTACGGCAAGCTGACCCTGAAGTTCATCTGCACCACCGGCAAGCTGCCCGTGCCCTGGCCCACCC
TCGTGACCACCCTGACCTACGGCGTGCAGTGCTTCAGCCGCTACCCCGACCACATGAAGCAGCACGACTT
CTTCAAGTCCGCCATGCCCGAAGGCTACGTCCAGGAGCGCACCATCTTCTTCAAGGACGACGGCAACTAC
AAGACCCGCGCCGAGGTGAAGTTCGAGGGCGACACCCTGGTGAACCGCATCGAGCTGAAGGGCATCGACT
TCAAGGAGGACGGCAACATCCTGGGGCACAAGCTGGAGTACAACTACAACAGCCACAACGTCTATATCAT
GGCCGACAAGCAGAAGAACGGCATCAAGGTGAACTTCAAGATCCGCCACAACATCGAGGACGGCAGCGTG
CAGCTCGCCGACCACTACCAGCAGAACACCCCCATCGGCGACGGCCCCGTGCTGCTGCCCGACAACCACT
ACCTGAGCACCCAGTCCGCCCTGAGCAAAGACCCCAACGAGAAGCGCGATCACATGGTCCTGCTGGAGTT
CGTGACCGCCGCCGGGATCACTCTCGGCATGGACGAGCTGTACAAGTAAATGCATCGATGATCTAGAGCT
CGCTGATCAGCCTCGACTGTGCCTTCTAGTTGCCAGCTATCTGTTGTTTGCCCCTCCCCCGTGCCTTCCT
TGACCCTGGAAGGTGCCACTCCCACTGTCCTTTCCTAATAAAATGAGGAAATTGCATCGCATTGTCTGAG
TAGGTGTCATTCTATTCTGGGGGGTGGGGTGGGGCAGGACAGCAAGGGGGAGGATTGGGAAGACAATAGC
AGGCATGCTGGGGATGCGGTGGGCTCTATGGATAACTTCGTATAGCATACATTATACGAAGTTATCGGAA
CCCTTAATGTCGACCCCTGCCACACTCAGTCCCCCACCACACTGAATCTCCCCTCCTCACAGTTGCCATG
TAGACCCCTTGAAGAGGGGAGGGGCCTAGGGAGCCGCACCTTGTCATGTACCATCAATAAAGTACCCTGT
GCTCAACCAGTTACTTGTCCTGTCTTATTCTAGGGTCTGGGGCAGAGGGGAGGGAAGCTGGGCTTGTGTC
AAGGTGAGACATTCTTGCTGGGGAGGGACCTGGTATGTTCTCCTCAGACTGAGGGTAGGGCCTCCAAACA
GCCTTGCTTGCTTCGAGAACCATTTGCTTCCCGCTCAGACGTCTTGAGTGCTACAGGAAGCTGGCACCAC
TACTTCAGAGAACAAGGCCTTTTCCTCTCCTCGCTCCAGTCCTAGGCTATCTGCTGTTGGCCAAACATGG
AAGAAGCTATTCTGTGGGCGGCCCCAGGGAGGCTGACAGGTGGAGGAAGTCAGGGCTCGCACTGGGCTCT
GACGCTGACTGGTTAGTGGAGCTCAGCCTGGAGCTGAGCTGCAGCGGGCAATTCCAGCTTGGCCTCCGCA
GCTGTGAGGTCTTGAGCACGTGCTCTATTGCTTTCTGTGCCCTCGTGTCTTATCTGAGGACATCGTGGCC
AGCCCCTAAGGTCTTCAAGCAGGATTCATCTAGGTAAACCAAGTACCTAAAACCATGCCCAAGGCGGTAA
GGACTATATAATGTTTAAAAATCGGTAAAAATGCCCACCTCGCATAGTTTTGAGGAAGATGAACTGAGAT
GTGTCAGGGTGACTTATTTCCATCATCGTCCTTAGGGGAGCTTGGGTAGGGGCAAGGCGTGTAGCTGGGA
CCTAGGTCCAGACCCCTGGCTCTGCCACTGAACGGCTCAGGTGCTTTGGGCAGTTACTCCCCGGCCTCAC
TTTGCACGTGTGCTTACCTAGTGGAGACAAAAGTACATACCTCGGTAGAGCGCGCACGCCTGTAACCCCA
GGTTAACTCTCTAACCTCGAGGGGGGGCCCGGTACCAGCTTTTGTTCCCTTTAGTGAGGGTTAATTTCGA
GCTTGGCGTAATCATGGTCATAGCTGTTTCCTGTGTGAAATTGTTATCCGCTCACAATTCCACACAACAT
ACGAGCCGGAAGCATAAAGTGTAAAGCCTGGGGTGCCTAATGAGTGAGCTAACTCACATTAATTGCGTTG
CGCTCACTGCCCGCTTTCCAGTCGGGAAACCTGTCGTGCCAGCTGCATTAATGAATCGGCCAACGCGCGG
GGAGAGGCGGTTTGCGTATTGGGCGCTCTTCCGCTTCCTCGCTCACTGACTCGCTGCGCTCGGTCGTTCG
GCTGCGGCGAGCGGTATCAGCTCACTCAAAGGCGGTAATACGGTTATCCACAGAATCAGGGGATAACGCA
GGAAAGAACATGTGAGCAAAAGGCCAGCAAAAGGCCAGGAACCGTAAAAAGGCCGCGTTGCTGGCGTTTT
TCCATAGGCTCCGCCCCCCTGACGAGCATCACAAAAATCGACGCTCAAGTCAGAGGTGGCGAAACCCGAC
AGGACTATAAAGATACCAGGCGTTTCCCCCTGGAAGCTCCCTCGTGCGCTCTCCTGTTCCGACCCTGCCG
CTTACCGGATACCTGTCCGCCTTTCTCCCTTCGGGAAGCGTGGCGCTTTCTCATAGCTCACGCTGTAGGT
ATCTCAGTTCGGTGTAGGTCGTTCGCTCCAAGCTGGGCTGTGTGCACGAACCCCCCGTTCAGCCCGACCG
CTGCGCCTTATCCGGTAACTATCGTCTTGAGTCCAACCCGGTAAGACACGACTTATCGCCACTGGCAGCA
GCCACTGGTAACAGGATTAGCAGAGCGAGGTATGTAGGCGGTGCTACAGAGTTCTTGAAGTGGTGGCCTA
ACTACGGCTACACTAGAAGAACAGTATTTGGTATCTGCGCTCTGCTGAAGCCAGTTACCTTCGGAAAAAG
AGTTGGTAGCTCTTGATCCGGCAAACAAACCACCGCTGGTAGCGGTGGTTTTTTTGTTTGCAAGCAGCAG
ATTACGCGCAGAAAAAAAGGATCTCAAGAAGATCCTTTGATCTTTTCTACGGGGTCTGACGCTCAGTGGA
ACGAAAACTCACGTTAAGGGATTTTGGTCATGAGATTATCAAAAAGGATCTTCACCTAGATCCTTTTAAA
TTAAAAATGAAGTTTTAAATCAATCTAAAGTATATATGAGTAAACTTGGTCTGACAGTTACCAATGCTTA
ATCAGTGAGGCACCTATCTCAGCGATCTGTCTATTTCGTTCATCCATAGTTGCCTGACTCCCCGTCGTGT
AGATAACTACGATACGGGAGGGCTTACCATCTGGCCCCAGTGCTGCAATGATACCGCGAGACCCACGCTC
ACCGGCTCCAGATTTATCAGCAATAAACCAGCCAGCCGGAAGGGCCGAGCGCAGAAGTGGTCCTGCAACT
TTATCCGCCTCCATCCAGTCTATTAATTGTTGCCGGGAAGCTAGAGTAAGTAGTTCGCCAGTTAATAGTT
TGCGCAACGTTGTTGCCATTGCTACAGGCATCGTGGTGTCACGCTCGTCGTTTGGTATGGCTTCATTCAG
CTCCGGTTCCCAACGATCAAGGCGAGTTACATGATCCCCCATGTTGTGCAAAAAAGCGGTTAGCTCCTTC
GGTCCTCCGATCGTTGTCAGAAGTAAGTTGGCCGCAGTGTTATCACTCATGGTTATGGCAGCACTGCATA
ATTCTCTTACTGTCATGCCATCCGTAAGATGCTTTTCTGTGACTGGTGAGTACTCAACCAAGTCATTCTG
AGAATAGTGTATGCGGCGACCGAGTTGCTCTTGCCCGGCGTCAATACGGGATAATACCGCGCCACATAGC
AGAACTTTAAAAGTGCTCATCATTGGAAAACGTTCTTCGGGGCGAAAACTCTCAAGGATCTTACCGCTGT
TGAGATCCAGTTCGATGTAACCCACTCGTGCACCCAACTGATCTTCAGCATCTTTTACTTTCACCAGCGT
TTCTGGGTGAGCAAAAACAGGAAGGCAAAATGCCGCAAAAAAGGGAATAAGGGCGACACGGAAATGTTGA
ATACTCATACTCTTCCTTTTTCAATATTATTGAAGCATTTATCAGGGTTATTGTCTCATGAGCGGATACA
TATTTGAATGTATTTAGAAAAATAAACAAATAGGGGTTCCGCGCACATTTCCCCGAAAAGTGCCACC
[125 nt withheld, positions 6018-6142]
C
[91 nt withheld, positions 6144-6234]
A
[49 nt withheld, positions 6236-6284]
CCTTTGACGTTGGAGTCCACGTTCTTT
[37 nt withheld, positions 6312-6348]
ACCCTATCTCGGTCTATTCTTTTGATTTATAAGGGATTTTGCCGATTTCGGCCTATTGGTTAAAAAATGA
GCTGATTTAACAAAAATTTAACGCGAATTTTAACAAAATATTAACGCTTACAATTT
