Features (pLannotate 1.2.2; 19 found; start..end, strand, type, name):
     82..100     +  promoter       T7 promoter: promoter for bacteriophage T7 RNA polymerase
    109..150     +  misc_feature   MCS (fragment): pBluescript multiple cloning site
    178..276     +  CDS            Gapdh (fragment): G3P_MOUSE - Also known as Gapd. Experimental evidence at protein level: Swiss-Prot protein existence level 1. Has both glyceraldehyde-3-phosphate dehydrogenase and nitrosylase activities, thereby playing a role in glycolysis and nuclear functions, respectively (PubMed:19903941). Glyceraldehyde-3- phosphate dehydrogenase is a key enzyme in glycolysis that catalyzes the first step of the pathway by converting D-glyceraldehyde 3- phosphate (G3P) into 3-phospho-D-glyceroyl phosphate (PubMed:19903941). Modulates the organization and assembly of the cytoskeleton (By similarity). Facilitates the CHP1
    464..886     +  CDS            GAPDH (fragment): G3P_HUMAN - Also known as GAPD From Homo sapiens (Human).
   1112..1696    +  misc_feature   IRES2: internal ribosome entry site (IRES) of the encephalomyocarditis virus (EMCV)
   1697..2416    +  CDS            EGFP: the original enhanced GFP (Yang et al., 1996) mammalian codon-optimized
   2454..2678    +  polyA_signal   bGH poly(A) signal: bovine growth hormone polyadenylation signal
   2679..2712    +  protein_bind   loxP: Cre-mediated recombination occurs in the 8-bp core sequence (GCATACAT). Cre recombinase
   3711..3733    +  misc_feature   MCS (fragment): pBluescript multiple cloning site
   3745..3763    -  promoter       T3 promoter: promoter for bacteriophage T3 RNA polymerase
   3808..3824    -  protein_bind   lac operator: The lac repressor binds to the lac operator to inhibit transcription in E. coli. This inhibition can be relieved by adding lactose or isopropyl-β-D-thiogalactopyranoside (IPTG). lac repressor encoded by lacI
   3832..3862    -  promoter       lac promoter: promoter for the E. coli lac operon
   3877..3898    -  protein_bind   CAP binding site: CAP binding activates transcription in the presence of cAMP. E. coli catabolite activator protein
   3911..4003    -  CDS            lacI (fragment): lac repressor; lacI; The lac repressor binds to the lac operator to inhibit transcription in E. coli. This inhibition can be relieved by adding lactose or isopropyl-β-D-thiogalactopyranoside (IPTG).
   4186..4774    -  rep_origin     ori: high-copy-number ColE1/pMB1/pBR322/pUC origin of replication
   4945..5805    -  CDS            AmpR: β-lactamase; bla; confers resistance to ampicillin, carbenicillin, and related antibiotics
   5806..5910    -  promoter       AmpR promoter: bla
   5936..6364    +  rep_origin     f1 ori (sequence partly withheld): f1 bacteriophage origin of replication; arrow indicates direction of (+) strand synthesis
   6396..79      -  CDS            lacZα (fragment) (across the origin): LacZα fragment of β-galactosidase; lacZ fragment
>Addgene plasmid #115918 | pBS-f1(-)-GAPDH-IRES-EGFP | addgene full sequence | sequence record 223580 | Addgene NGS Result
GGATGTGCTGCAAGGCGATTAAGTTGGGTAACGCCAGGGTTTTCCCAGTCACGACGTTGTAAAACGACGG
CCAGTGAATTGTAATACGACTCACTATAGGGCGAATTGGAGCTCCACCGCGGTGGCGGCCGCTCTAGAAC
TAGTGGATCCGACACGCTCCCCTGACTTGCGCCCCGCTCCCTCTTTCTTTGCAGCAATGCCTCCTGCACC
ACCAACTGCTTAGCACCCCTGGCCAAGGTCATCCATGACAACTTTGGTATCGTGGAAGGACTCATGGTAT
GAGAGCTGGGGAATGGGACTGAGGCTCCCACCTTTCTCATCCAAGACTGGCTCCTCCCTGCCGGGGCTGC
GTGCAACCCTGGGGTTGGGGGTTCTGGGGACTGGCTTTCCCATAATTTCCTTTCAAGGTGGGGAGGGAGG
TAGAGGGGTGATGTGGGGAGTACGCTGCAGGGCCTCACTCCTTTTGCAGACCACAGTCCATGCCATCACT
GCCACCCAGAAGACTGTGGATGGCCCCTCCGGGAAACTGTGGCGTGATGGCCGCGGGGCTCTCCAGAACA
TCATCCCTGCCTCTACTGGCGCTGCCAAGGCTGTGGGCAAGGTCATCCCTGAGCTGAACGGGAAGCTCAC
TGGCATGGCCTTCCGTGTCCCCACTGCCAACGTGTCAGTGGTGGACCTGACCTGCCGTCTAGAAAAACCT
GCCAAATATGATGACATCAAGAAGGTGGTGAAGCAGGCGTCGGAGGGCCCCCTCAAGGGCATCCTGGGCT
ACACTGAGCACCAGGTGGTCTCCTCTGACTTCAACAGCGACACCCACTCCTCCACCTTCGACGCTGGGGC
TGGCATTGCCCTCAACGACCACTTTGTCAAGCTCATTTCCTGGTATGTGGCTGGGGCCAGAGACTGGCTC
TTAAAAAGTGCAGGGTCTGGCGCCCTCTGGTGGCTGGCTCAGAAAAAGGGCCCTGACAACTCTTTTCATC
TTCTAGGTATGACAACGAATTTGGCTACAGCAACAGGGTGGTGGACCTCATGGCCCACATGGCCTCCAAG
GAGTAAGACCCCTGGACCACCAGCCCCAGCAAGAGCACAAGAGGAACAATTGACGCGTGCTCCTCTCCCT
CCCCCCCCCCTAACGTTACTGGCCGAAGCCGCTTGGAATAAGGCCGGTGTGCGTTTGTCTATATGTTATT
TTCCACCATATTGCCGTCTTTTGGCAATGTGAGGGCCCGGAAACCTGGCCCTGTCTTCTTGACGAGCATT
CCTAGGGGTCTTTCCCCTCTCGCCAAAGGAATGCAAGGTCTGTTGAATGTCGTGAAGGAAGCAGTTCCTC
TGGAAGCTTCTTGAAGACAAACAACGTCTGTAGCGACCCTTTGCAGGCAGCGGAACCCCCCACCTGGCGA
CAGGTGCCTCTGCGGCCAAAAGCCACGTGTATAAGATACACCTGCAAAGGCGGCACAACCCCAGTGCCAC
GTTGTGAGTTGGATAGTTGTGGAAAGAGTCAAATGGCTCTCCTCAAGCGTATTCAACAAGGGGCTGAAGG
ATGCCCAGAAGGTACCCCATTGTATGGGATCTGATCTGGGGCCTCGGTACACATGCTTTACATGTGTTTA
GTCGAGGTTAAAAAAACGTCTAGGCCCCCCGAACCACGGGGACGTGGTTTTCCTTTGAAAAACACGATGA
TAATATGGCCACAACCATGGTGAGCAAGGGCGAGGAGCTGTTCACCGGGGTGGTGCCCATCCTGGTCGAG
CTGGACGGCGACGTAAACGGCCACAAGTTCAGCGTGTCCGGCGAGGGCGAGGGCGATGCCACCTACGGCA
AGCTGACCCTGAAGTTCATCTGCACCACCGGCAAGCTGCCCGTGCCCTGGCCCACCCTCGTGACCACCCT
GACCTACGGCGTGCAGTGCTTCAGCCGCTACCCCGACCACATGAAGCAGCACGACTTCTTCAAGTCCGCC
ATGCCCGAAGGCTACGTCCAGGAGCGCACCATCTTCTTCAAGGACGACGGCAACTACAAGACCCGCGCCG
AGGTGAAGTTCGAGGGCGACACCCTGGTGAACCGCATCGAGCTGAAGGGCATCGACTTCAAGGAGGACGG
CAACATCCTGGGGCACAAGCTGGAGTACAACTACAACAGCCACAACGTCTATATCATGGCCGACAAGCAG
AAGAACGGCATCAAGGTGAACTTCAAGATCCGCCACAACATCGAGGACGGCAGCGTGCAGCTCGCCGACC
ACTACCAGCAGAACACCCCCATCGGCGACGGCCCCGTGCTGCTGCCCGACAACCACTACCTGAGCACCCA
GTCCGCCCTGAGCAAAGACCCCAACGAGAAGCGCGATCACATGGTCCTGCTGGAGTTCGTGACCGCCGCC
GGGATCACTCTCGGCATGGACGAGCTGTACAAGTAAATGCATCGATGATCTAGAGCTCGCTGATCAGCCT
CGACTGTGCCTTCTAGTTGCCAGCTATCTGTTGTTTGCCCCTCCCCCGTGCCTTCCTTGACCCTGGAAGG
TGCCACTCCCACTGTCCTTTCCTAATAAAATGAGGAAATTGCATCGCATTGTCTGAGTAGGTGTCATTCT
ATTCTGGGGGGTGGGGTGGGGCAGGACAGCAAGGGGGAGGATTGGGAAGACAATAGCAGGCATGCTGGGG
ATGCGGTGGGCTCTATGGATAACTTCGTATAGCATACATTATACGAAGTTATCGGAACCCTTAATGTCGA
CCCCTGCCACACTCAGTCCCCCACCACACTGAATCTCCCCTCCTCACAGTTGCCATGTAGACCCCTTGAA
GAGGGGAGGGGCCTAGGGAGCCGCACCTTGTCATGTACCATCAATAAAGTACCCTGTGCTCAACCAGTTA
CTTGTCCTGTCTTATTCTAGGGTCTGGGGCAGAGGGGAGGGAAGCTGGGCTTGTGTCAAGGTGAGACATT
CTTGCTGGGGAGGGACCTGGTATGTTCTCCTCAGACTGAGGGTAGGGCCTCCAAACAGCCTTGCTTGCTT
CGAGAACCATTTGCTTCCCGCTCAGACGTCTTGAGTGCTACAGGAAGCTGGCACCACTACTTCAGAGAAC
AAGGCCTTTTCCTCTCCTCGCTCCAGTCCTAGGCTATCTGCTGTTGGCCAAACATGGAAGAAGCTATTCT
GTGGGCGGCCCCAGGGAGGCTGACAGGTGGAGGAAGTCAGGGCTCGCACTGGGCTCTGACGCTGACTGGT
TAGTGGAGCTCAGCCTGGAGCTGAGCTGCAGCGGGCAATTCCAGCTTGGCCTCCGCAGCTGTGAGGTCTT
GAGCACGTGCTCTATTGCTTTCTGTGCCCTCGTGTCTTATCTGAGGACATCGTGGCCAGCCCCTAAGGTC
TTCAAGCAGGATTCATCTAGGTAAACCAAGTACCTAAAACCATGCCCAAGGCGGTAAGGACTATATAATG
TTTAAAAATCGGTAAAAATGCCCACCTCGCATAGTTTTGAGGAAGATGAACTGAGATGTGTCAGGGTGAC
TTATTTCCATCATCGTCCTTAGGGGAGCTTGGGTAGGGGCAAGGCGTGTAGCTGGGACCTAGGTCCAGAC
CCCTGGCTCTGCCACTGAACGGCTCAGGTGCTTTGGGCAGTTACTCCCCGGCCTCACTTTGCACGTGTGC
TTACCTAGTGGAGACAAAAGTACATACCTCGGTAGAGCGCGCACGCCTGTAACCCCAGGTTAACTCTCTA
ACCTCGAGGGGGGGCCCGGTACCAGCTTTTGTTCCCTTTAGTGAGGGTTAATTTCGAGCTTGGCGTAATC
ATGGTCATAGCTGTTTCCTGTGTGAAATTGTTATCCGCTCACAATTCCACACAACATACGAGCCGGAAGC
ATAAAGTGTAAAGCCTGGGGTGCCTAATGAGTGAGCTAACTCACATTAATTGCGTTGCGCTCACTGCCCG
CTTTCCAGTCGGGAAACCTGTCGTGCCAGCTGCATTAATGAATCGGCCAACGCGCGGGGAGAGGCGGTTT
GCGTATTGGGCGCTCTTCCGCTTCCTCGCTCACTGACTCGCTGCGCTCGGTCGTTCGGCTGCGGCGAGCG
GTATCAGCTCACTCAAAGGCGGTAATACGGTTATCCACAGAATCAGGGGATAACGCAGGAAAGAACATGT
GAGCAAAAGGCCAGCAAAAGGCCAGGAACCGTAAAAAGGCCGCGTTGCTGGCGTTTTTCCATAGGCTCCG
CCCCCCTGACGAGCATCACAAAAATCGACGCTCAAGTCAGAGGTGGCGAAACCCGACAGGACTATAAAGA
TACCAGGCGTTTCCCCCTGGAAGCTCCCTCGTGCGCTCTCCTGTTCCGACCCTGCCGCTTACCGGATACC
TGTCCGCCTTTCTCCCTTCGGGAAGCGTGGCGCTTTCTCATAGCTCACGCTGTAGGTATCTCAGTTCGGT
GTAGGTCGTTCGCTCCAAGCTGGGCTGTGTGCACGAACCCCCCGTTCAGCCCGACCGCTGCGCCTTATCC
GGTAACTATCGTCTTGAGTCCAACCCGGTAAGACACGACTTATCGCCACTGGCAGCAGCCACTGGTAACA
GGATTAGCAGAGCGAGGTATGTAGGCGGTGCTACAGAGTTCTTGAAGTGGTGGCCTAACTACGGCTACAC
TAGAAGAACAGTATTTGGTATCTGCGCTCTGCTGAAGCCAGTTACCTTCGGAAAAAGAGTTGGTAGCTCT
TGATCCGGCAAACAAACCACCGCTGGTAGCGGTGGTTTTTTTGTTTGCAAGCAGCAGATTACGCGCAGAA
AAAAAGGATCTCAAGAAGATCCTTTGATCTTTTCTACGGGGTCTGACGCTCAGTGGAACGAAAACTCACG
TTAAGGGATTTTGGTCATGAGATTATCAAAAAGGATCTTCACCTAGATCCTTTTAAATTAAAAATGAAGT
TTTAAATCAATCTAAAGTATATATGAGTAAACTTGGTCTGACAGTTACCAATGCTTAATCAGTGAGGCAC
CTATCTCAGCGATCTGTCTATTTCGTTCATCCATAGTTGCCTGACTCCCCGTCGTGTAGATAACTACGAT
ACGGGAGGGCTTACCATCTGGCCCCAGTGCTGCAATGATACCGCGAGACCCACGCTCACCGGCTCCAGAT
TTATCAGCAATAAACCAGCCAGCCGGAAGGGCCGAGCGCAGAAGTGGTCCTGCAACTTTATCCGCCTCCA
TCCAGTCTATTAATTGTTGCCGGGAAGCTAGAGTAAGTAGTTCGCCAGTTAATAGTTTGCGCAACGTTGT
TGCCATTGCTACAGGCATCGTGGTGTCACGCTCGTCGTTTGGTATGGCTTCATTCAGCTCCGGTTCCCAA
CGATCAAGGCGAGTTACATGATCCCCCATGTTGTGCAAAAAAGCGGTTAGCTCCTTCGGTCCTCCGATCG
TTGTCAGAAGTAAGTTGGCCGCAGTGTTATCACTCATGGTTATGGCAGCACTGCATAATTCTCTTACTGT
CATGCCATCCGTAAGATGCTTTTCTGTGACTGGTGAGTACTCAACCAAGTCATTCTGAGAATAGTGTATG
CGGCGACCGAGTTGCTCTTGCCCGGCGTCAATACGGGATAATACCGCGCCACATAGCAGAACTTTAAAAG
TGCTCATCATTGGAAAACGTTCTTCGGGGCGAAAACTCTCAAGGATCTTACCGCTGTTGAGATCCAGTTC
GATGTAACCCACTCGTGCACCCAACTGATCTTCAGCATCTTTTACTTTCACCAGCGTTTCTGGGTGAGCA
AAAACAGGAAGGCAAAATGCCGCAAAAAAGGGAATAAGGGCGACACGGAAATGTTGAATACTCATACTCT
TCCTTTTTCAATATTATTGAAGCATTTATCAGGGTTATTGTCTCATGAGCGGATACATATTTGAATGTAT
TTAGAAAAATAAACAAATAGGGGTTCCGCGCACATTTCCCCGAAAAGTGCCACC
[125 nt withheld, positions 5935-6059]
C
[91 nt withheld, positions 6061-6151]
A
[49 nt withheld, positions 6153-6201]
CCTTTGACGTTGGAGTCCACGTTCTTT
[37 nt withheld, positions 6229-6265]
ACCCTATCTCGGTCTATTCTTTTGATTTATAAGGGATTTTGCCGATTTCGGCCTATTGGTTAAAAAATGA
GCTGATTTAACAAAAATTTAACGCGAATTTTAACAAAATATTAACGCTTACAATTTCCCATTCGCCATTC
AGGCTGCGCAACTGTTGGGAAGGGCGATCGGTGCGGGCCTCTTCGCTATTACGCCAGCTGGCGAAAGGG
